Addgene plasmid #62183: pMuLE ENTR eGFP L5-L2
Purpose: MuLE (Multiple Lentiviral Expression) Entry vector containing EGFP. Compatible with MultiSite Gateway cloning
Depositing lab: Ian Frew. Depositing organization: University of Zurich. Publication: A versatile modular vector system for rapid combinatorial mammalian genetics. Albers J, Danzer C, Rechsteiner M, Lehmann H, Brandt LP, Hejhal T, Catalano A, Busenhart P, Goncalves AF, Brandt S, Bode PK, Bode-Lesniewska B, Wild PJ, Frew IJ. J Clin Invest. 2015 Mar 9. pii: 79743. doi: 10.1172/JCI79743. PubMed 25751063.
Backbone
  Vector backbone: N/A
  Vector type: Mammalian Expression ; MuLE Gateway Entry Vector
Growth in bacteria
  Bacterial resistance: Kanamycin, 50 μg/mL
  Growth temperature: 37°C
  Growth strain: DH5alpha
  Copy number: High Copy
Gene/Insert
  Gene/Insert name: eGFP
  Species: Synthetic
  Cloning method: Gateway Cloning
  Sequencing primers: 5′ M13-fwd; 3′ M13-rev
Terms and licenses: Academic/Nonprofit Terms; Industry Terms: Not Available to Industry
How to cite: pMuLE ENTR eGFP L5-L2 was a gift from Ian Frew (Addgene plasmid # 62183 ; http://n2t.net/addgene:62183 ; RRID:Addgene_62183)
