[The description below was written by a language model from this plasmid's Addgene catalogue record and pLannotate feature annotations shown in this document.]
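Description:
pMuLE ENTR eGFP L5-L2 is a small (about 3.4 kb) Gateway entry vector from the MuLE (Multiple Lentiviral Expression) modular cloning system. It is a bacterial shuttle plasmid for building mammalian lentiviral expression constructs, not a vector that is itself delivered to cells. It is maintained in E. coli at high copy through a ColE1/pUC-type origin and selected with kanamycin via an aminoglycoside phosphotransferase (KanR) gene. The record gives no named backbone. The annotated rrnB T1 and T2 terminators upstream of the cloning region, the T7 promoter, the M13 sequencing primer sites and the short lacI and lacZα remnants are all features commonly seen in Gateway entry-type plasmids. The terminators insulate the insert from read-through transcription originating in the plasmid backbone.

The payload is a mammalian codon-optimised EGFP coding sequence flanked by an attL5 site upstream and an attL2 site downstream. No promoter, polyadenylation signal or other mammalian regulatory element is annotated between the att sites, so the module appears to carry the EGFP open reading frame alone. EGFP expression would therefore depend on elements supplied by other modules or by the destination vector, though the record does not spell this out. The L5-L2 site combination defines the position and orientation the fragment takes in a MultiSite Gateway LR reaction. There it is recombined together with one or more other entry clones bearing complementary att sites into a MuLE lentiviral destination vector. This allows a fluorescent reporter to be combined with other genetic elements in a single lentiviral construct for combinatorial genetic experiments in mammalian cells.
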