Features (pLannotate 1.2.2; 10 found; start..end, strand, type, name):
     21..120     -  protein_bind   attL2: mutant version of attL; recombination site for the Gateway® LR reaction LR Clonase™
    151..169     -  promoter       T7 promoter: promoter for bacteriophage T7 RNA polymerase
    303..1112    +  CDS            KanR: aminoglycoside phosphotransferase; aph(3')-Ia; confers resistance to kanamycin in bacteria or G418 (Geneticin®) in eukaryotes
   1259..1847    +  rep_origin     ori: high-copy-number ColE1/pMB1/pBR322/pUC origin of replication
   2030..2122    +  CDS            lacI (fragment): lac repressor; lacI; The lac repressor binds to the lac operator to inhibit transcription in E. coli. This inhibition can be relieved by adding lactose or isopropyl-β-D-thiogalactopyranoside (IPTG).
   2177..2204    -  terminator     rrnB T2 terminator: transcription terminator T2 from the E. coli rrnB gene
   2336..2379    +  terminator     rrnB T1 terminator: Escherichia coli rrnB; transcription terminator T1 from the E. coli rrnB gene
   2426..2462    -  CDS            lacZα (fragment): LacZα fragment of β-galactosidase; lacZ fragment
   2479..2574    +  protein_bind   attL5: mutant version of attL; recombination site for the Gateway® LR reaction LR Clonase™
   2617..3336    +  CDS            EGFP: the original enhanced GFP (Yang et al., 1996) mammalian codon-optimized
>Addgene plasmid #62183 | pMuLE ENTR eGFP L5-L2 | depositor full sequence | sequence record 101464 | Full Sequence
TCGAGCATGCATCTAGAGGTACCCAGCTTTCTTGTACAAAGTTGGCATTATAAGAAAGCATTGCTTATCA
ATTTGTTGCAACGAACAGGTCACTATCAGTCAAAATAAAATCATTATTTGCCATCCAGCTGCAGGGCGGC
CGCGATATCCCCTATAGTGAGTCGTATTACATGGTCATAGCTGTTTCCTGGCAGCTCTGGCCCGTGTCTC
AAAATCTCTGATGTTACATTGCACAAGATAAAAATATATCATCATGAACAATAAAACTGTCTGCTTACAT
AAACAGTAATACAAGGGGTGTTATGAGCCATATTCAACGGGAAACGTCGAGGCCGCGATTAAATTCCAAC
ATGGATGCTGATTTATATGGGTATAAATGGGCTCGCGATAATGTCGGGCAATCAGGTGCGACAATCTATC
GCTTGTATGGGAAGCCCGATGCGCCAGAGTTGTTTCTGAAACATGGCAAAGGTAGCGTTGCCAATGATGT
TACAGATGAGATGGTCAGACTAAACTGGCTGACGGAATTTATGCCTCTTCCGACCATCAAGCATTTTATC
CGTACTCCTGATGATGCATGGTTACTCACCACTGCGATCCCCGGAAAAACAGCATTCCAGGTATTAGAAG
AATATCCTGATTCAGGTGAAAATATTGTTGATGCGCTGGCAGTGTTCCTGCGCCGGTTGCATTCGATTCC
TGTTTGTAATTGTCCTTTTAACAGCGATCGCGTATTTCGTCTCGCTCAGGCGCAATCACGAATGAATAAC
GGTTTGGTTGATGCGAGTGATTTTGATGACGAGCGTAATGGCTGGCCTGTTGAACAAGTCTGGAAAGAAA
TGCATAAACTTTTGCCATTCTCACCGGATTCAGTCGTCACTCATGGTGATTTCTCACTTGATAACCTTAT
TTTTGACGAGGGGAAATTAATAGGTTGTATTGATGTTGGACGAGTCGGAATCGCAGACCGATACCAGGAT
CTTGCCATCCTATGGAACTGCCTCGGTGAGTTTTCTCCTTCATTACAGAAACGGCTTTTTCAAAAATATG
GTATTGATAATCCTGATATGAATAAATTGCAGTTTCATTTGATGCTCGATGAGTTTTTCTAATCAGAATT
GGTTAATTGGTTGTAACACTGGCAGAGCATTACGCTGACTTGACGGGACGGCGCAAGCTCATGACCAAAA
TCCCTTAACGTGAGTTACGCGTCGTTCCACTGAGCGTCAGACCCCGTAGAAAAGATCAAAGGATCTTCTT
GAGATCCTTTTTTTCTGCGCGTAATCTGCTGCTTGCAAACAAAAAAACCACCGCTACCAGCGGTGGTTTG
TTTGCCGGATCAAGAGCTACCAACTCTTTTTCCGAAGGTAACTGGCTTCAGCAGAGCGCAGATACCAAAT
ACTGTTCTTCTAGTGTAGCCGTAGTTAGGCCACCACTTCAAGAACTCTGTAGCACCGCCTACATACCTCG
CTCTGCTAATCCTGTTACCAGTGGCTGCTGCCAGTGGCGATAAGTCGTGTCTTACCGGGTTGGACTCAAG
ACGATAGTTACCGGATAAGGCGCAGCGGTCGGGCTGAACGGGGGGTTCGTGCACACAGCCCAGCTTGGAG
CGAACGACCTACACCGAACTGAGATACCTACAGCGTGAGCTATGAGAAAGCGCCACGCTTCCCGAAGGGA
GAAAGGCGGACAGGTATCCGGTAAGCGGCAGGGTCGGAACAGGAGAGCGCACGAGGGAGCTTCCAGGGGG
AAACGCCTGGTATCTTTATAGTCCTGTCGGGTTTCGCCACCTCTGACTTGAGCGTCGATTTTTGTGATGC
TCGTCAGGGGGGCGGAGCCTATGGAAAAACGCCAGCAACGCGGCCTTTTTACGGTTCCTGGCCTTTTGCT
GGCCTTTTGCTCACATGTTCTTTCCTGCGTTATCCCCTGATTCTGTGGATAACCGTATTACCGCCTTTGA
GTGAGCTGATACCGCTCGCCGCAGCCGAACGACCGAGCGCAGCGAGTCAGTGAGCGAGGAAGCGGAAGAG
CGCCCAATACGCAAACCGCCTCTCCCCGCGCGTTGGCCGATTCATTAATGCAGCTGGCACGACAGGTTTC
CCGACTGGAAAGCGGGCAGTGAGCGCAACGCAATTAATACGCGTACCGCTAGCCAGGAAGAGTTTGTAGA
AACGCAAAAAGGCCATCCGTCAGGATGGCCTTCTGCTTAGTTTGATGCCTGGCAGTTTATGGCGGGCGTC
CTGCCCGCCACCCTCCGGGCCGTTGCTTCACAACGTTCAAATCCGCTCCCGGCGGATTTGTCCTACTCAG
GAGAGCGTTCACCGACAAACAACAGATAAAACGAAAGGCCCAGTCTTCCGACTGAGCCTTTCGTTTTATT
TGATGCCTGGCAGTTCCCTACTCTCGCGTTAACGCTAGCATGGATGTTTTCCCAGTCACGACGTTGTAAA
ACGACGGCCAGTCTTAAGCTCGGGCCCCAAATAATGATTTTATTTTGACTGATAGTGACCTGTTCGTTGC
AACAAATTGATGAGCAATGCTTTTTTATAATGCCAACTTTGTATACAAAAGTTGGGAGACCCAAGCTTGG
TACCGAGCTCGGATCCTAAAGCCACCATGGTGAGCAAGGGCGAGGAGCTGTTCACCGGGGTGGTGCCCAT
CCTGGTCGAGCTGGACGGCGACGTAAACGGCCACAAGTTCAGCGTGTCCGGCGAGGGCGAGGGCGATGCC
ACCTACGGCAAGCTGACCCTGAAGTTCATCTGCACCACCGGCAAGCTGCCCGTGCCCTGGCCCACCCTCG
TGACCACCCTGACCTACGGCGTGCAGTGCTTCAGCCGCTACCCCGACCACATGAAGCAGCACGACTTCTT
CAAGTCCGCCATGCCCGAAGGCTACGTCCAGGAGCGCACCATCTTCTTCAAGGACGACGGCAACTACAAG
ACCCGCGCCGAGGTGAAGTTCGAGGGCGACACCCTGGTGAACCGCATCGAGCTGAAGGGCATCGACTTCA
AGGAGGACGGCAACATCCTGGGGCACAAGCTGGAGTACAACTACAACAGCCACAACGTCTATATCATGGC
CGACAAGCAGAAGAACGGCATCAAGGTGAACTTCAAGATCCGCCACAACATCGAGGACGGCAGCGTGCAG
CTCGCCGACCACTACCAGCAGAACACCCCCATCGGCGACGGCCCCGTGCTGCTGCCCGACAACCACTACC
TGAGCACCCAGTCCGCCCTGAGCAAAGACCCCAACGAGAAGCGCGATCACATGGTCCTGCTGGAGTTCGT
GACCGCCGCCGGGATCACTCTCGGCATGGACGAGCTGTACAAGTAAAGCGGCCGCGACTCTAGAGC
