>Addgene plasmid #62183 | pMuLE ENTR eGFP L5-L2 | addgene partial sequence | sequence record 103946 | M13-F20 5'-TGTAAAACGACGGCCAGT-3'
GACTGATAGTGACCTGTTCGTTGCAACAAATTGATGAGCAATGCTTTTTTATAATGCCAACTTTGTATAC
AAAAGTTGGGAGACCCAAGCTTGGTACCGAGCTCGGATCCTAAAGCCACCATGGTGAGCAAGGGCGAGGA
GCTGTTCACCGGGGTGGTGCCCATCCTGGTCGAGCTGGACGGCGACGTAAACGGCCACAAGTTCAGCGTG
TCCGGCGAGGGCGAGGGCGATGCCACCTACGGCAAGCTGACCCTGAAGTTCATCTGCACCACCGGCAAGC
TGCCCGTGCCCTGGCCCACCCTCGTGACCACCCTGACCTACGGCGTGCAGTGCTTCAGCCGCTACCCCGA
CCACATGAAGCAGCACGACTTCTTCAAGTCCGCCATGCCCGAAGGCTACGTCCAGGAGCGCACCATCTTC
TTCAAGGACGACGGCAACTACAAGACCCGCGCCGAGGTGAAGTTCGAGGGCGACACCCTGGTGAACCGCA
TCGAGCTGAAGGGCATCGACTTCAAGGAGGACGGCAACATCCTGGGGCACAAGCTGGAGTACAACTACAA
CAGCCACAACGTCTATATCATGGCCGACAAGCAGAAGAACGGCATCAAGGTGAACTTCAAGATCCGCCAC
AACATCGAGGACGGCAGCGTGCAGCTCGCCGACCACTACCAGCAGAACACCCCCATCGGCGACGGCCCCG
TGCTGCTGCCCGACAACCACTACCTGAGCACCCAGTCCGCCCTGAGCAAAGACCCCAACGAGAAGCGCGA
TCACAT
