>Addgene plasmid #62183 | pMuLE ENTR eGFP L5-L2 | addgene partial sequence | sequence record 103948 | M13-Rev 5'-CAGGAAACAGCTATGACC-3'
TAATGATTTTATTTTGACTGATAGTGACCTGTTCGTTGCAACAAATTGATAAGCAATGCTTTCTTATAAT
GCCAACTTTGTACAAGAAAGCTGGGTACCTCTAGATGCATGCTCGAGCTCTAGAGTCGCGGCCGCTTTAC
TTGTACAGCTCGTCCATGCCGAGAGTGATCCCGGCGGCGGTCACGAACTCCAGCAGGACCATGTGATCGC
GCTTCTCGTTGGGGTCTTTGCTCAGGGCGGACTGGGTGCTCAGGTAGTGGTTGTCGGGCAGCAGCACGGG
GCCGTCGCCGATGGGGGTGTTCTGCTGGTAGTGGTCGGCGAGCTGCACGCTGCCGTCCTCGATGTTGTGG
CGGATCTTGAAGTTCACCTTGATGCCGTTCTTCTGCTTGTCGGCCATGATATAGACGTTGTGGCTGTTGT
AGTTGTACTCCAGCTTGTGCCCCAGGATGTTGCCGTCCTCCTTGAAGTCGATGCCCTTCAGCTCGATGCG
GTTCACCAGGGTGTCGCCCTCGAACTTCACCTCGGCGCGGGTCTTGTAGTTGCCGTCGTCCTTGAAGAAG
ATGGTGCGCTCCTGGACGTAGCCTTCGGGCATGGCGGACTTGAAGAAGTCGTGCTGCTTCATGTGGTCGG
GGTAGCGGCTGAAGCACTGCACGCCGTA
